LOCUS       Exported 4493 bp ds-DNA circular SYN 13-MAY-2021
DEFINITION  pBT264-[miR-181a].
ACCESSION   .
VERSION     .
KEYWORDS    pAWSV-14
SOURCE      synthetic DNA construct
  ORGANISM  synthetic DNA construct
REFERENCE   1 (bases 1 to 4493)
  AUTHORS   Wong AS, Choi GC, Cheng AA, Purcell O, Lu TK
  TITLE     Massively parallel high-order combinatorial genetics in human cells.
  JOURNAL   Nat Biotechnol. 2015 Sep;33(9):952-61. doi: 10.1038/nbt.3326. Epub
            2015 Aug 17.
  PUBMED    26280411
REFERENCE   2 (bases 1 to 4493)
  AUTHORS   .
  TITLE     Direct Submission
  JOURNAL   Exported May 13, 2021 from SnapGene Server 1.1.58
            http://www.snapgene.com
FEATURES             Location/Qualifiers
     source          1..4493
                     /organism="synthetic DNA construct"
                     /mol_type="other DNA"
     rep_origin      complement(6..461)
                     /direction=LEFT
                     /label=f1 ori
                     /note="f1 bacteriophage origin of replication; arrow
                     indicates direction of (+) strand synthesis"
     primer_bind     complement(143..164)
                     /label=F1ori-F
                     /note="F1 origin, forward primer"
     primer_bind     355..374
                     /label=F1ori-R
                     /note="F1 origin, reverse primer"
     primer_bind     588..610
                     /label=M13/pUC Forward
                     /note="In lacZ gene"
     primer_bind     602..619
                     /label=M13 Forward
                     /note="In lacZ gene. Also called M13-F20 or M13 (-21)
                     Forward"
     primer_bind     603..619
                     /label=M13 fwd
                     /note="common sequencing primer, one of multiple similar
                     variants"
     primer_bind     626..645
                     /label=T7
                     /note="T7 promoter, forward primer"
     promoter        626..644
                     /label=T7 promoter
                     /note="promoter for bacteriophage T7 RNA polymerase"
     polyA_signal    1175..1256
                     /label=SV40 poly(A) signal
                     /note="SV40 polyadenylation signal"
     primer_bind     1200..1219
                     /label=SV40pA-R
                     /note="SV40 polyA, reverse primer"
     promoter        complement(2308..2326)
                     /label=T3 promoter
                     /note="promoter for bacteriophage T3 RNA polymerase"
     primer_bind     complement(2347..2363)
                     /label=M13 rev
                     /note="common sequencing primer, one of multiple similar
                     variants"
     primer_bind     complement(2347..2363)
                     /label=M13 Reverse
                     /note="In lacZ gene. Also called M13-rev"
     primer_bind     complement(2360..2382)
                     /label=M13/pUC Reverse
                     /note="In lacZ gene"
     protein_bind    2371..2387
                     /label=lac operator
                     /bound_moiety="lac repressor encoded by lacI"
                     /note="The lac repressor binds to the lac operator to
                     inhibit transcription in E. coli. This inhibition can be
                     relieved by adding lactose or
                     isopropyl-beta-D-thiogalactopyranoside (IPTG)."
     promoter        complement(2395..2425)
                     /label=lac promoter
                     /note="promoter for the E. coli lac operon"
     protein_bind    2440..2461
                     /label=CAP binding site
                     /bound_moiety="E. coli catabolite activator protein"
                     /note="CAP binding activates transcription in the presence
                     of cAMP."
     primer_bind     complement(2578..2595)
                     /label=L4440
                     /note="L4440 vector, forward primer"
     rep_origin      complement(2749..3337)
                     /direction=LEFT
                     /label=ori
                     /note="high-copy-number ColE1/pMB1/pBR322/pUC origin of
                     replication"
     primer_bind     complement(2829..2848)
                     /label=pBR322ori-F
                     /note="pBR322 origin, forward primer"
     CDS             complement(3508..4368)
                     /codon_start=1
                     /gene="bla"
                     /product="beta-lactamase"
                     /label=AmpR
                     /note="confers resistance to ampicillin, carbenicillin, and
                     related antibiotics"
                     /translation="MSIQHFRVALIPFFAAFCLPVFAHPETLVKVKDAEDQLGARVGYI
                     ELDLNSGKILESFRPEERFPMMSTFKVLLCGAVLSRIDAGQEQLGRRIHYSQNDLVEYS
                     PVTEKHLTDGMTVRELCSAAITMSDNTAANLLLTTIGGPKELTAFLHNMGDHVTRLDRW
                     EPELNEAIPNDERDTTMPVAMATTLRKLLTGELLTLASRQQLIDWMEADKVAGPLLRSA
                     LPAGWFIADKSGAGERGSRGIIAALGPDGKPSRIVVIYTTGSQATMDERNRQIAEIGAS
                     LIKHW"
     primer_bind     4131..4150
                     /label=Amp-R
                     /note="Ampicillin resistance gene, reverse primer"
     promoter        complement(4369..4473)
                     /gene="bla"
                     /label=AmpR promoter
ORIGIN
        1 cacctaaatt gtaagcgtta atattttgtt aaaattcgcg ttaaattttt gttaaatcag
       61 ctcatttttt aaccaatagg ccgaaatcgg caaaatccct tataaatcaa aagaatagac
      121 cgagataggg ttgagtgttg ttccagtttg gaacaagagt ccactattaa agaacgtgga
      181 ctccaacgtc aaaggnnnnn nnnnnnnnnn nnnnnnnnnn nnnnnnnnnn nnnnnnnnnn
      241 nnnntnnnnn nnnnnnnnnn nnnnnnnnnn nnnnnnnnnn nnnnnnnnnn nnnnnnnnnn
      301 nnnnnnnnnn nnnnnnnnnn nnnnnnnnnn nnnnnngnnn nnnnnnnnnn nnnnnnnnnn
      361 nnnnnnnnnn nnnnnnnnnn nnnnnnnnnn nnnnnnnnnn nnnnnnnnnn nnnnnnnnnn
      421 nnnnnnnnnn nnnnnnnnnn nnnnnnnnnn nnnnnnnnnn ncccattcgc cattcaggct
      481 gcgcaactgt tgggaagggc gatcggtgcg ggcctcttcg ctattacgcc agctggcgaa
      541 agggggatgt gctgcaaggc gattaagttg ggtaacgcca gggttttccc agtcacgacg
      601 ttgtaaaacg acggccagtg aattgtaata cgactcacta tagggcgaat tgggtacagg
      661 cgcgcctcag cctaaagctt tttccccgta tccccccagg tgtctgcagg ctcaaagagc
      721 agcgagaagc gttcagagga aagcgatccc gtgccacctt ccccgtgccc gggctgtccc
      781 cgcacgctgc cggctcgggg atgcgggggg agcgccggac cggagcggag ccccgggcgg
      841 ctcgctgctg ccccctagcg ggggagggac gtaattacat ccctgggggc tttggggggg
      901 ggctgtcccc gtgcactcag cctaaagctt tttccccgta tccccccagg tgtctgcagg
      961 ctcaaagagc agcgagaagc gttcagagga aagcgatccc gtgccacctt ccccgtgccc
     1021 gggctgtccc cgcacgctgc cggctcgggg atgcgggggg agcgccggac cggagcggag
     1081 ccccgggcgg ctcgctgctg ccccctagcg ggggagggac gtaattacat ccctgggggc
     1141 tttggggggg ggctgtcccc actagtgatt cgaggcagtg aaaaaaatgc tttatttgtg
     1201 aaatttgtga tgctattgct ttatttgtaa ccattataag ctgcaataaa caagttaaca
     1261 acaacaattg tataagccga attccgttgc ggatccatca tggactgctc cttaccttgt
     1321 tgaaatgaaa cacttttttt gtaaaaacaa acaaataata ataaaacaca caacagaaag
     1381 caaggaacag tgagcagtag gaataaaatt cactggacca catttggggg attgcaggac
     1441 catttctggt gaactcatgt gacatgtgaa ggtacagctt gctcttttgc ttcaggaaat
     1501 gtagtgtcgt ctgtaaggac cccaaggtac agtcaacggt cagtggtttt ttcaaatccc
     1561 aaactcaccg acagcgttga atgttccttg gagtcctctg aaggctggcc tgatagccct
     1621 tcttcattct cccatccaca tcccaagaac cagtgagcag tgagaccacc gctgatggat
     1681 gctcttacat tcctctctgg gtttcaagtc gagagtattt aaattataaa atcaatttgt
     1741 gtgcagcaga gaactaatga actgtgggat agactgtgca gagatcttca gcctaaagct
     1801 ttttccccgt atccccccag gtgtctgcag gctcaaagag cagcgagaag cgttcagagg
     1861 aaagcgatcc cgtgccacct tccccgtgcc cgggctgtcc ccgcacgctg ccggctcggg
     1921 gatgcggggg gagcgccgga ccggagcgga gccccgggcg gctcgctgct gccccctagc
     1981 gggggaggga cgtaattaca tccctggggg ctttgggggg gggctgtccc cgtgcactca
     2041 gcctaaagct ttttccccgt atccccccag gtgtctgcag gctcaaagag cagcgagaag
     2101 cgttcagagg aaagcgatcc cgtgccacct tccccgtgcc cgggctgtcc ccgcacgctg
     2161 ccggctcggg gatgcggggg gagcgccgga ccggagcgga gccccgggcg gctcgctgct
     2221 gccccctagc gggggaggga cgtaattaca tccctggggg ctttgggggg gggctgtccc
     2281 catttaaatc agctccagct tttgttccct ttagtgaggg ttaatttcga gcttggcgta
     2341 atcatggtca tagctgtttc ctgtgtgaaa ttgttatccg ctcacaattc cacacaacat
     2401 acgagccgga agcataaagt gtaaagcctg gggtgcctaa tgagtgagct aactcacatt
     2461 aattgcgttg cgctcactgc ccgctttcca gtcgggaaac ctgtcgtgcc agctgcatta
     2521 atgaatcggc caacgcgcgg ggagaggcgg tttgcgtatt gggcgctctt ccgcttcctc
     2581 gctcactgac tcgctgcgct cggtcgttcg gctgcggcga gcggtatcag ctcactcaaa
     2641 ggcggtaata cggttatcca cagaatcagg ggataacgca ggaaagaaca tgtgagcaaa
     2701 aggccagcaa aaggccagga accgtaaaaa ggccgcgttg ctggcgtttt tccataggct
     2761 ccgcccccct gacgagcatc acaaaaatcg acgctcaagt cagaggtggc gaaacccgac
     2821 aggactataa agataccagg cgtttccccc tggaagctcc ctcgtgcgct ctcctgttcc
     2881 gaccctgccg cttaccggat acctgtccgc ctttctccct tcgggaagcg tggcgctttc
     2941 tcatagctca cgctgtaggt atctcagttc ggtgtaggtc gttcgctcca agctgggctg
     3001 tgtgcacgaa ccccccgttc agcccgaccg ctgcgcctta tccggtaact atcgtcttga
     3061 gtccaacccg gtaagacacg acttatcgcc actggcagca gccactggta acaggattag
     3121 cagagcgagg tatgtaggcg gtgctacaga gttcttgaag tggtggccta actacggcta
     3181 cactagaagg acagtatttg gtatctgcgc tctgctgaag ccagttacct tcggaaaaag
     3241 agttggtagc tcttgatccg gcaaacaaac caccgctggt agcggtggtt tttttgtttg
     3301 caagcagcag attacgcgca gaaaaaaagg atctcaagaa gatcctttga tcttttctac
     3361 ggggtctgac gctcagtgga acgaaaactc acgttaaggg attttggtca tgagattatc
     3421 aaaaaggatc ttcacctaga tccttttaaa ttaaaaatga agttttaaat caatctaaag
     3481 tatatatgag taaacttggt ctgacagtta ccaatgctta atcagtgagg cacctatctc
     3541 agcgatctgt ctatttcgtt catccatagt tgcctgactc cccgtcgtgt agataactac
     3601 gatacgggag ggcttaccat ctggccccag tgctgcaatg ataccgcgag acccacgctc
     3661 accggctcca gatttatcag caataaacca gccagccgga agggccgagc gcagaagtgg
     3721 tcctgcaact ttatccgcct ccatccagtc tattaattgt tgccgggaag ctagagtaag
     3781 tagttcgcca gttaatagtt tgcgcaacgt tgttgccatt gctacaggca tcgtggtgtc
     3841 acgctcgtcg tttggtatgg cttcattcag ctccggttcc caacgatcaa ggcgagttac
     3901 atgatccccc atgttgtgca aaaaagcggt tagctccttc ggtcctccga tcgttgtcag
     3961 aagtaagttg gccgcagtgt tatcactcat ggttatggca gcactgcata attctcttac
     4021 tgtcatgcca tccgtaagat gcttttctgt gactggtgag tactcaacca agtcattctg
     4081 agaatagtgt atgcggcgac cgagttgctc ttgcccggcg tcaatacggg ataataccgc
     4141 gccacatagc agaactttaa aagtgctcat cattggaaaa cgttcttcgg ggcgaaaact
     4201 ctcaaggatc ttaccgctgt tgagatccag ttcgatgtaa cccactcgtg cacccaactg
     4261 atcttcagca tcttttactt tcaccagcgt ttctgggtga gcaaaaacag gaaggcaaaa
     4321 tgccgcaaaa aagggaataa gggcgacacg gaaatgttga atactcatac tcttcctttt
     4381 tcaatattat tgaagcattt atcagggtta ttgtctcatg agcggataca tatttgaatg
     4441 tatttagaaa aataaacaaa taggggttcc gcgcacattt ccccgaaaag tgc
//
