[The description below was written by a language model from this plasmid's Addgene catalogue record and the feature table of its GenBank file.]
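Description:
pAWSV-14 is a 4,493 bp circular synthetic plasmid consisting of the pBT264 backbone carrying a miR-181a insert. The annotated backbone elements are those of a pBluescript-style phagemid cloning vector: a high-copy ColE1/pUC-type origin for replication in E. coli, an f1 bacteriophage origin that allows single-stranded DNA rescue, and a beta-lactamase gene with its own promoter conferring ampicillin resistance. The cloning region lies between opposing T7 and T3 phage promoters and is flanked by M13 forward and reverse sequencing primer sites, with the lac promoter, lac operator and CAP binding site on one side.

The feature table does not annotate the miR-181a insert itself. It presumably lies in the roughly 1.7 kb stretch between the T7 and T3 promoters, where the only labelled feature is an SV40 polyadenylation signal. No mammalian promoter, reporter, barcode or viral element is annotated, so the record does not say how, or whether, the microRNA is expressed directly from this plasmid. The species of origin and the exact form of the miR-181a sequence (for example a precursor with flanking genomic context) are also not given.

The plasmid was deposited with a study on massively parallel, high-order combinatorial genetics in human cells. Its simple bacterial cloning backbone suggests that it serves as a storage or entry vector holding a single microRNA element for later assembly into combinatorial expression constructs, although the record does not say this explicitly.
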