Addgene plasmid #72767: pAWSV-14
Purpose: pBT264-[miR-181a]
Depositing lab: Timothy Lu. Depositing organization: Massachusetts Institute of Technology. Publication: Massively parallel high-order combinatorial genetics in human cells. Wong AS, Choi GC, Cheng AA, Purcell O, Lu TK. Nat Biotechnol. 2015 Sep;33(9):952-61. doi: 10.1038/nbt.3326. Epub 2015 Aug 17. PubMed 26280411.
Backbone
  Vector backbone: pBT264
Growth in bacteria
  Bacterial resistance: Ampicillin, 100 μg/mL
  Growth temperature: 37°C
  Growth strain: DH5alpha
  Copy number: Unknown
Gene/Insert
  Gene/Insert name: [miR-181a]
Terms and licenses: Academic/Nonprofit Terms; Industry Terms: Not Available to Industry
How to cite: pAWSV-14 was a gift from Timothy Lu (Addgene plasmid # 72767 ; http://n2t.net/addgene:72767 ; RRID:Addgene_72767)
