>Addgene plasmid #72767 | pAWSV-14 | addgene partial sequence | sequence record 136795 | SV40pA-R 5'-GAAATTTGTGATGCTATTGC-3'
TTAACAACAACAATTGTATAAGCCGAATTCCGTTGCGGATCCATCATGGACTGCTCCTTACCTTGTTGAA
ATGAAACACTTTTTTTGTAAAAACAAACAAATAATAATAAAACACACAACAGAAAGCAAGGAACAGTGAG
CAGTAGGAATAAAATTCACTGGACCACATTTGGGGGATTGCAGGACCATTTCTGGTGAACTCATGTGACA
TGTGAAGGTACAGCTTGCTCTTTTGCTTCAGGAAATGTAGTGTCGTCTGTAAGGACCCCAAGGTACAGTC
AACGGTCAGTGGTTTTTTCAAATCCCAAACTCACCGACAGCGTTGAATGTTCCTTGGAGTCCTCTGAAGG
CTGGCCTGATAGCCCTTCTTCATTCTCCCATCCACATCCCAAGAACCAGTGAGCAGTGAGACCACCGCTG
ATGGATGCTCTTACATTCCTCTCTGGGTTTCAAGTCGAGAGTATTTAAATTATAAAATCAATTTGTGTGC
AGCAGAGAACTAATGAACTGTGGGATAGACTGTGCAGAGATCTTCAGCCTAAAGCTTTTTCCCCGTATCC
CCCCAGGTGTCTGCAGGCTCAAAGAGCAGCGAGAAGCGTTCAGAGGAAAGCGATCCCGTGCCACCTTCCC
CGTGCCCGGGCTGTCCCCGCACGCTGCCGGCTCGGGGATGCGGGGGGAGCGCCGGACCGGAGCGGAGCCC
CGGGCGGCTCGCTGCTGCCCCCTAGCGGGGGAGGGACGTAATTACATCCCTGGGGGCTTTGGG
