>Addgene plasmid #72767 | pAWSV-14 | addgene partial sequence | sequence record 136797 | M13-Rev 5'-CAGGAAACAGCTATGACC-3'
AAGCTGGAGCTGATTTAAATGGGGACAGCCCCCCCCCAAAGCCCCCAGGGATGTAATTACGTCCCTCCCC
CGCTAGGGGGCAGCAGCGAGCCGCCCGGGGCTCCGCTCCGGTCCGGCGCTCCCCCCGCATCCCCGAGCCG
GCAGCGTGCGGGGACAGCCCGGGCACGGGGAAGGTGGCACGGGATCGCTTTCCTCTGAACGCTTCTCGCT
GCTCTTTGAGCCTGCAGACACCTGGGGGGATACGGGGAAAAAGCTTTAGGCTGAGTGCACGGGGACAGCC
CCCCCCCAAAGCCCCCAGGGATGTAATTACGTCCCTCCCCCGCTAGGGGGCAGCAGCGAGCCGCCCGGGG
CTCCGCTCCGGTCCGGCGCTCCCCCCGCATCCCCG
